Addgene plasmid #40634: pGEX4T-1_OCT4_T234A_S235A
Depositing lab: James Thomson. Depositing organization: University of Wisconsin, Madison. Publication: Phosphorylation regulates human OCT4. Brumbaugh J, Hou Z, Russell JD, Howden SE, Yu P, Ledvina AR, Coon JJ, Thomson JA. Proc Natl Acad Sci U S A. 2012 May 8;109(19):7162-8. Epub 2012 Apr 2. 10.1073/pnas.1203874109 PubMed 22474382.
Backbone
  Vector backbone: pCEP4
  Backbone manufacturer: Invitrogen
  Backbone size w/o insert (bp): 10712
  Total vector size (bp): 11795
  Vector type: Mammalian Expression
Growth in bacteria
  Bacterial resistance: Ampicillin, 100 μg/mL
  Growth temperature: 37°C
  Growth strain: DH5alpha
  Copy number: Unknown
Gene/Insert
  Gene/Insert name: POU5F1 (alt name: OCT4)
  Species: H. sapiens (human)
  Insert size (bp): 1125
  Mutation: T234A_S235A
  Entrez Gene: POU5F1 (a.k.a. OCT3, OCT4, OCT4Borf1, OTF-3, OTF3, OTF4, Oct-3, Oct-4, Oct3/4)
  Promoter: tac
  Tag / fusion protein: GST (N terminal on insert); Thrombin cleavage (N terminal on insert); TEV cleavage (N terminal on insert)
  Cloning method: Restriction Enzyme; 5′ cloning site NheI (not destroyed); 3′ cloning site EcoRI (not destroyed)
  Sequencing primers: 5′ NA; 3′ NA
Terms and licenses: Academic/Nonprofit Terms; Industry Terms: Not Available to Industry
How to cite: pGEX4T-1_OCT4_T234A_S235A was a gift from James Thomson (Addgene plasmid # 40634 ; http://n2t.net/addgene:40634 ; RRID:Addgene_40634)
