[The description below was written by a language model from this plasmid's Addgene catalogue record.]
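Description:
pGEX4T-1_OCT4_T234A_S235A carries human POU5F1 (OCT4) with two alanine substitutions, T234A and S235A, which replace adjacent threonine and serine residues with non-phosphorylatable ones. The roughly 1.1 kb insert was placed between NheI and EcoRI sites, both retained. It is fused at its N terminus to glutathione S-transferase (GST), followed by thrombin and TEV protease cleavage sites. Expression is listed as driven by the tac promoter, a hybrid trp/lac bacterial promoter that is typically IPTG-inducible. This arrangement allows the fusion protein to be produced in E. coli, captured on glutathione resin, and then released from the GST moiety by either protease. The plasmid is selected in bacteria with ampicillin; its copy number is recorded as unknown.

The catalogue fields are internally inconsistent about the backbone. The plasmid name, the tac promoter and the GST/thrombin tag all point to a pGEX-4T-1 bacterial expression vector. However, the record lists the backbone as pCEP4 (an episomal mammalian expression vector), the vector type as mammalian expression, and a total size of about 11.8 kb. These entries do not fit a pGEX-type construct and may have been carried over from a related mammalian plasmid. No feature table is available to resolve this, so the backbone and size should be verified against the sequence.

The construct comes from a study of how phosphorylation regulates human OCT4. It most plausibly serves as a source of recombinant phospho-site mutant protein for comparison with wild-type OCT4 in biochemical assays, although the record does not state the specific application.
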