>Addgene plasmid #40634 | pGEX4T-1_OCT4_T234A_S235A | depositor partial sequence | sequence record 52855 | OCT4_T234A_S235A
TATGGAAAACTTGTATTTCCAGGGCCATATGGCTAGCGCGGGACACCTGGCTTCGGATTTCGCCTTCTCG
CCCCCTCCAGGTGGTGGAGGTGATGGGCCAGGGGGGCCGGAGCCGGGCTGGGTTGATCCTCGGACCTGGC
TAAGCTTCCAAGGCCCTCCTGGAGGGCCAGGAATCGGGCCGGGGGTTGGGCCAGGCTCTGAGGTGTGGGG
GATTCCCCCATGCCCCCCGCCGTATGAGTTCTGTGGGGGGATGGCGTACTGTGGGCCCCAGGTTGGAGTG
GGGCTAGTGCCCCAAGGCGGCTTGGAGACCTCTCAGCCTGAGGGTGAAGCAGGAGTCGGGGTGGAGAGCA
ACTCCGATGGGGCCTCCCCGGAGCCCTGCACCGTCACCCCTGGTGCCGTGAAGCTGGAGAAGGAGAAGCT
GGAGCAAAACCCGGAGGAGTCCCAGGACATCAAAGCTCTGCAGAAAGAACTCGAGCAATTTGCCAAGCTC
CTGAAGCAGAAGAGGATCACCCTGGGATATACACAGGCCGATGTGGGGCTCACCCTGGGGGTTCTATTTG
GGAAGGTATTCAGCCAAACGACCATCTGCCGCTTTGAGGCTCTGCAGCTTAGCTTCAAGAACATGTGTAA
GCTGCGGCCCTTGCTGCAGAAGTGGGTGGAGGAAGCTGACAACAATGAAAATCTTCAGGAGATATGCAAA
GCAGAAACCCTCGTGCAGGCCCGAAAGAGAAAGCGAGCCGCTATCGAGAACCGAGTGAGAGGCAACCTGG
AGAATTTGTTCCTGCAGTGCCCGAAACCCACACTGCAGCAGATCAGCCACATCGCCCAGCAGCTTGGGCT
CGAGAAGGATGTGGTCCGAGTGTGGTTCTGTAACCGGCGCCAGAAGGGCAAGCGATCAAGCAGCGACTAT
GCACAACGAGAGGATTTTGAGGCTGCTGGGTCTCCTTTCTCAGGGGGACCAGTGTCCTTTCCTCTGGCCC
CAGGGCCCCATTTTGGTACCCCAGGCTATGGGAGCCCTCACTTCACTGCACTGTACTCCTCGGTCCCTTT
CCCTGAGGGGGAAGCCTTTCCCCCTGTCTCCGTCACCACTCTGGGCTCTCCCATGCATTCAAACTGAGAA
TTCG
