>Addgene plasmid #40634 | pGEX4T-1_OCT4_T234A_S235A | addgene partial sequence | sequence record 54314 | pGEX5
ATCTCAATGGACTGGTTCGCGTGGATCTCATATGGAAAACTTGTATTTCCAGGGCCATATGGCTAGCGCG
GGACACCTGGCTTCGGATTTCGCCTTCTCGCCCCCTCCAGGTGGTGGAGGTGATGGGCCAGGGGGGCCGG
AGCCGGGCTGGGTTGATCCTCGGACCTGGCTAAGCTTCCAAGGCCCTCCTGGAGGGCCAGGAATCGGGCC
GGGGGTTGGGCCAGGCTCTGAGGTGTGGGGGATTCCCCCATGCCCCCCGCCGTATGAGTTCTGTGGGGGG
ATGGCGTACTGTGGGCCCCAGGTTGGAGTGGGGCTAGTGCCCCAAGGCGGCTTGGAGACCTCTCAGCCTG
AGGGTGAAGCAGGAGTCGGGGTGGAGAGCAACTCCGATGGGGCCTCCCCGGAGCCCTGCACCGTCACCCC
TGGTGCCGTGAAGCTGGAGAAGGAGAAGCTGGAGCAAAACCCGGAGGAGTCCCAGGACATCAAAGCTCTG
CAGAAAGAACTCGAGCAATTTGCCAAGCTCCTGAAGCAGAAGAGGATCACCCTGGGATATACACAGGCCG
ATGTGGGGCTCACCCTGGGGGTTCTATTTGGGAAGGTATTCAGCCAAACGACCATCTGCCGCTTTGAGGC
TCTGCAGCTTAGCTTCAAGAACATGTGTAAGCTGCGGCCCTTGCTGCAGAAGTGGGTGGAGGAAGCTGAC
AACAATGAAAATCTTCAGGAGATATGCAAAGCAGAAACCCTCGTGCAGGCCCGAAAGAGAAAGCGAGCCG
CTATCGAGAACCGAGTGAGAGGCAACCTGGAGAATTTGTTCCTGCAGTGCCCGAAACCCACACTGCAGCA
GATCAGCCACATCGCCCAGCAGCTTG
